>Addgene plasmid #129735 | pGD318 | addgene full sequence | sequence record 258716 | Addgene NGS Result
TGTGGAATTGTGAGCGGATAACAATTTCACACGAGCTATTTAGGTGACACTATAGAAGTGAAGCTTGGTC
TCAGGCTCTATGGGAAGAAGAAAAAGAAAACCTAAATCAGTGAGACCGAATTCTCGCCCTATAGTGAGTC
GTATTACCTGGCCGTCGTTTTACAACGTCGTGACTGGGAAAACCCTGGCGTTACCCAACTTAATCGCCTT
GCAGCACATCCCCCTTTCGCCAGCTGGCGTAATAGCGAAGAGGCCCGCACCGATCGCCCTTCCCAACAGT
TGCGCAGCCTGAATGGCGAATGGCGCCTGATGCGGTATTTTCTCCTTACGCATCTGTGCGGTATTTCACA
CCGCATATGGTGCACTCTCAGTACAATCTGCTCTGATGCCGCATAGTTAAGCCAGCCCCGACACCCGCCA
ACACCCGCTGACGCGCCCTGACGGGCTTGTCTGCTCCCGGCATCCGCTTACAGACAAGCTGTGACCGTCT
CCGGGAGCTGCATGTGTCAGAGGTTTTCACCGTCATCACCGAAACGCGCGAGACGAAAGGGCCTCGTGAT
ACGCCTATTTTTATAGGTTAATGTCATGATAATAATGGTTTCTTAGACGTCAGGTGGCACTTTTCGGGGA
AATGTGCGCGGAACCCCTATTTGTTTATTTTTCTAAATACATTCAAATATGTATCCGCTCATGAGACAAT
AACCCTGATAAATGCTTCAATAATATTGAAAAAGGAAGAGTATGAGTATTCAACATTTCCGTGTCGCCCT
TATTCCCTTTTTTGCGGCATTTTGCCTTCCTGTTTTTGCTCACCCAGAAACGCTGGTGAAAGTAAAAGAT
GCTGAAGATCAGTTGGGTGCACGAGTGGGTTACATCGAACTGGATCTCAACAGCGGTAAGATCCTTGAGA
GTTTTCGCCCCGAAGAACGTTTTCCAATGATGAGCACTTTTAAAGTTCTGCTATGTGGCGCGGTATTATC
CCGTATTGACGCCGGGCAAGAGCAACTCGGTCGCCGCATACACTATTCTCAGAATGACTTGGTTGAGTAC
TCACCAGTCACAGAAAAGCATCTTACGGATGGCATGACAGTAAGAGAATTATGCAGTGCTGCCATAACCA
TGAGTGATAACACTGCGGCCAACTTACTTCTGACAACGATCGGAGGACCGAAGGAGCTAACCGCTTTTTT
GCACAACATGGGGGATCATGTAACTCGCCTTGATCGTTGGGAACCGGAGCTGAATGAAGCCATACCAAAC
GACGAGCGTGACACCACGATGCCTGTAGCAATGGCAACAACGTTGCGCAAACTATTAACTGGCGAACTAC
TTACTCTAGCTTCCCGGCAACAATTAATAGACTGGATGGAGGCGGATAAAGTTGCAGGACCACTTCTGCG
CTCGGCCCTTCCGGCTGGCTGGTTTATTGCTGATAAATCTGGAGCCGGTGAGCGTGGCTCTCGAGGTATC
ATTGCAGCACTGGGGCCAGATGGTAAGCCCTCCCGTATCGTAGTTATCTACACGACGGGGAGTCAGGCAA
CTATGGATGAACGAAATAGACAGATCGCTGAGATAGGTGCCTCACTGATTAAGCATTGGTAACTGTCAGA
CCAAGTTTACTCATATATACTTTAGATTGATTTAAAACTTCATTTTTAATTTAAAAGGATCTAGGTGAAG
ATCCTTTTTGATAATCTCATGACCAAAATCCCTTAACGTGAGTTTTCGTTCCACTGAGCGTCAGACCCCG
TAGAAAAGATCAAAGGATCTTCTTGAGATCCTTTTTTTCTGCGCGTAATCTGCTGCTTGCAAACAAAAAA
ACCACCGCTACCAGCGGTGGTTTGTTTGCCGGATCAAGAGCTACCAACTCTTTTTCCGAAGGTAACTGGC
TTCAGCAGAGCGCAGATACCAAATACTGTTCTTCTAGTGTAGCCGTAGTTAGGCCACCACTTCAAGAACT
CTGTAGCACCGCCTACATACCTCGCTCTGCTAATCCTGTTACCAGTGGCTGCTGCCAGTGGCGATAAGTC
GTGTCTTACCGGGTTGGACTCAAGACGATAGTTACCGGATAAGGCGCAGCGGTCGGGCTGAACGGGGGGT
TCGTGCACACAGCCCAGCTTGGAGCGAACGACCTACACCGAACTGAGATACCTACAGCGTGAGCTATGAG
AAAGCGCCACGCTTCCCGAAGGGAGAAAGGCGGACAGGTATCCGGTAAGCGGCAGGGTCGGAACAGGAGA
GCGCACGAGGGAGCTTCCAGGGGGAAACGCCTGGTATCTTTATAGTCCTGTCGGGTTTCGCCACCTCTGA
CTTGAGCGTCGATTTTTGTGATGCTCGTCAGGGGGGCGGAGCCTATGGAAAAACGCCAGCAACGCGGCCT
TTTTACGGTTCCTGGCCTTTTGCTGGCCTTTTGCTCACATGTTCTTTCCTGCGTTATCCCCTGATTCTGT
GGATAACCGTATTACCGCCTTTGAGTGAGCTGATACCGCTCGCCGCAGCCGAACGACCGAGCGCAGCGAG
TCAGTGAGCGAGGAAGCGGAAGAGCGCCCAATACGCAAACCGCCTCTCCCCGCGCGTTGGCCGATTCATT
AATGCAGCTGGCACGACAGGTTTCCCGACTGGAAAGCGGGCAGTGAGCGCAACGCAATTAATGTGAGTTA
GCTCACTCATTAGGCACCCCAGGCTTTACACTTTATGCTTCCGGCTCGTATGTTG
Features (pLannotate 1.2.2; 12 found; start..end, strand, type, name):
      8..24      +  protein_bind   lac operator: The lac repressor binds to the lac operator to inhibit transcription in E. coli. This inhibition can be relieved by adding lactose or isopropyl-β-D-thiogalactopyranoside (IPTG). lac repressor encoded by lacI
     38..56      +  promoter       SP6 promoter: promoter for bacteriophage SP6 RNA polymerase
    128..146     -  promoter       T7 promoter: promoter for bacteriophage T7 RNA polymerase
    148..300     +  CDS            lacZα (fragment): LacZα fragment of β-galactosidase; lacZ fragment
    306..405     -  misc_feature   bom (fragment): basis of mobility region from pBR322
    507..542     -  CDS            rop (fragment): Rop protein, which maintains plasmids at low copy number; rop
    637..741     +  promoter       AmpR promoter: bla
    742..1602    +  CDS            AmpR: β-lactamase; bla; confers resistance to ampicillin, carbenicillin, and related antibiotics
   1773..2361    +  rep_origin     ori: high-copy-number ColE1/pMB1/pBR322/pUC origin of replication
   2544..2636    +  CDS            lacI (fragment): lac repressor; lacI; The lac repressor binds to the lac operator to inhibit transcription in E. coli. This inhibition can be relieved by adding lactose or isopropyl-β-D-thiogalactopyranoside (IPTG).
   2649..2670    +  protein_bind   CAP binding site: CAP binding activates transcription in the presence of cAMP. E. coli catabolite activator protein
   2685..2715    +  promoter       lac promoter: promoter for the E. coli lac operon
