[The description below was written by a language model from this plasmid's Addgene catalogue record and pLannotate feature annotations shown in this document.]
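Description:
pGD318 is a small (about 2.7 kb) GreenGate entry plasmid built on the pGGC000 backbone, the empty entry vector for the "C" module position in the GreenGate Golden Gate-style cloning system for assembling plant transformation constructs. It is propagated in E. coli as a high-copy plasmid from a ColE1/pUC-type origin and selected with ampicillin through the bla (AmpR) gene and its native promoter. The remaining annotated features are backbone remnants typical of a general cloning vector: a lac promoter with CAP binding site and lac operator, SP6 and T7 phage promoters flanking the cloning region, and fragments of lacZα, lacI, rop and the pBR322 bom region. None of these is relevant to function in plants.

The payload is a 27 bp synthetic sequence encoding a short N-terminal myristoylation motif. It is too short to have been picked up by the automated annotation, so it does not appear in the feature table, but it presumably lies in the roughly 70 bp interval between the SP6 and T7 promoters. The entry plasmid carries no plant promoter, terminator or reporter of its own. The module is meant to be combined in a one-pot type IIS assembly with other GreenGate entry modules (promoter, tags, terminator, plant resistance cassette) into a destination vector. A myristoylation signal of this kind directs lipid modification and membrane anchoring of the protein it is fused to. The associated work concerns selecting fluorescent proteins for FRET experiments in plants, which suggests the module serves to target fluorescent protein fusions to membranes, although the record does not spell out the exact application.
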