Addgene plasmid #129735: pGD318
Purpose: Contains a myristoylation sequence in the pGGC000 backbone (GreenGate)
Depositing lab: Rüdiger Simon. Depositing organization: Heinrich-Heine-Universitaet Duesseldorf. Publication: Over the rainbow: A practical guide for fluorescent protein selection in plant FRET experiments. Denay G, Schultz P, Hansch S, Weidtkamp-Peters S, Simon R. Plant Direct. 2019 Dec 6;3(12):e00189. doi: 10.1002/pld3.189. eCollection 2019 Dec. PubMed 31844834.
Backbone
  Vector backbone: pGGC000
  Backbone size w/o insert (bp): 2682
  Total vector size (bp): 2715
  Vector type: GreenGate Entry plasmid
Growth in bacteria
  Bacterial resistance: Ampicillin, 100 μg/mL
  Growth temperature: 37°C
  Growth strain: DH5alpha
  Copy number: High Copy
Gene/Insert
  Gene/Insert name: Myristoylation sequence (MGRRKRKPK-)
  Species: Synthetic
  Insert size (bp): 27
Terms and licenses: Academic/Nonprofit Terms; Industry Terms: Not Available to Industry
Depositor comments: Please visit https://www.biorxiv.org/content/10.1101/734616v2 for bioRxiv preprint.
How to cite: pGD318 was a gift from Rüdiger Simon (Addgene plasmid # 129735 ; http://n2t.net/addgene:129735 ; RRID:Addgene_129735)
